Addgene plasmid #105952: HS-Utrophin-GFP
Purpose: heat shock inducible transgenesis
Depositing lab: Caren Norden. Depositing organization: Max Planck Institute of Molecular Cell Biology and Genetics. Publication: Interkinetic nuclear migration is centrosome independent and ensures apical cell division to maintain tissue integrity. Strzyz PJ, Lee HO, Sidhaye J, Weber IP, Leung LC, Norden C. Dev Cell. 2015 Jan 26;32(2):203-19. doi: 10.1016/j.devcel.2014.12.001. Epub 2015 Jan 15. PubMed 25600237.
Backbone
  Vector backbone: GWpTol2Dest(R4-R2)pA
  Vector type: Bacterial Expression
Growth in bacteria
  Bacterial resistance: Ampicillin, 100 μg/mL
  Growth temperature: 37°C
  Growth strain: DH5alpha
  Copy number: High Copy
Gene/Insert
  Gene/Insert name: Utrophin
  Species: M. musculus (mouse)
  Entrez Gene: Utrn (a.k.a. DRP, Dmdl)
  Tag / fusion protein: GFP (N terminal on insert)
  Cloning method: Gateway Cloning
Terms and licenses: Academic/Nonprofit Terms; Industry Terms: Not Available to Industry
How to cite: HS-Utrophin-GFP was a gift from Caren Norden (Addgene plasmid # 105952 ; http://n2t.net/addgene:105952 ; RRID:Addgene_105952)
