[The description below was written by a language model from this plasmid's Addgene catalogue record and pLannotate feature annotations shown in this document.]
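Description:
HS-Utrophin-GFP is a 9.2 kb Gateway expression clone assembled in the GWpTol2Dest(R4-R2)pA destination backbone and catalogued for heat shock inducible transgenesis. The backbone name points to a Tol2 transposon-based transgenesis vector, in which transposon arms allow transposase-mediated integration of the cassette into a host genome. However, no Tol2 arms are annotated in the feature table, which leaves sizeable stretches flanking the cassette unlabelled. Although the catalogue lists the vector type as bacterial expression, the bacterial parts serve only for propagation. These are a pBluescript-derived framework with a high-copy ColE1/pUC origin, an ampicillin resistance gene under its own promoter, an f1 origin, lacZα and lac regulatory remnants, and flanking T7 and T3 promoters.

The payload sits between Gateway recombination scars. An unannotated segment of roughly 1.5 kb lies between attB4 and attB1, the position normally occupied by the promoter entry element. It presumably holds the heat shock promoter implied by the construct name and purpose, but the record does not identify that promoter or its species of origin. Downstream of attB1 is EGFP, followed almost immediately by a utrophin fragment of about 780 bp, then attB2 and an SV40 polyadenylation signal. This order matches the catalogued N-terminal GFP tag. Only part of utrophin is present, not the full-length protein. The catalogue gives the insert as mouse Utrn, whereas the automated annotation matched the fragment to human UTRN, so the species assignment is uncertain.

The design allows temperature-triggered production of a green fluorescent utrophin fusion in transgenic animals or injected embryos. Utrophin links the cytoskeleton to the plasma membrane, and such fusions are generally used for live imaging of the actin cytoskeleton, though the record does not state this application.
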