Features (pLannotate 1.2.2; 18 found; start..end, strand, type, name):
     34..462     -  rep_origin     f1 ori (sequence partly withheld): f1 bacteriophage origin of replication; arrow indicates direction of (+) strand synthesis
    467..622     -  CDS            lacZα (fragment): LacZα fragment of β-galactosidase; lacZ fragment
    630..648     +  promoter       T7 promoter: promoter for bacteriophage T7 RNA polymerase
   1324..1344    +  protein_bind   attB4: mutant version of attB; core recombination site for the Gateway® BP reaction BP Clonase™
   2865..2885    +  protein_bind   attB1: mutant version of attB; core recombination site for the Gateway® BP reaction BP Clonase™
   2891..3607    +  CDS            EGFP: EGFP is a basic (constitutively fluorescent) green fluorescent protein published in 1996, derived from Aequorea victoria. It is reported to be a rapidly-maturing weak dimer with moderate acid sensitivity.
   3617..4399    +  CDS            UTRN (fragment): UTRN_HUMAN - Also known as DMDL, DRP1. Experimental evidence at protein level: Swiss-Prot protein existence level 1. May play a role in anchoring the cytoskeleton to the plasma membrane. From Homo sapiens (Human).
   4404..4425    -  protein_bind   attB2 (fragment): mutant version of attB; recombination site for the Gateway® BP reaction BP Clonase™
   4433..4567    -  polyA_signal   SV40 poly(A) signal: SV40 polyadenylation signal
   6942..6982    -  misc_feature   MCS (fragment): pBluescript multiple cloning site
   6995..7013    -  promoter       T3 promoter: promoter for bacteriophage T3 RNA polymerase
   7058..7074    -  protein_bind   lac operator: The lac repressor binds to the lac operator to inhibit transcription in E. coli. This inhibition can be relieved by adding lactose or isopropyl-β-D-thiogalactopyranoside (IPTG). lac repressor encoded by lacI
   7082..7112    -  promoter       lac promoter: promoter for the E. coli lac operon
   7127..7148    -  protein_bind   CAP binding site: CAP binding activates transcription in the presence of cAMP. E. coli catabolite activator protein
   7161..7253    -  CDS            lacI (fragment): lac repressor; lacI; The lac repressor binds to the lac operator to inhibit transcription in E. coli. This inhibition can be relieved by adding lactose or isopropyl-β-D-thiogalactopyranoside (IPTG).
   7436..8024    -  rep_origin     ori: high-copy-number ColE1/pMB1/pBR322/pUC origin of replication
   8195..9055    -  CDS            AmpR: β-lactamase; bla; confers resistance to ampicillin, carbenicillin, and related antibiotics
   9056..9160    -  promoter       AmpR promoter: bla
>Addgene plasmid #105952 | HS-Utrophin-GFP | addgene full sequence | sequence record 203598 | Addgene NGS Result
CCACCTAAATTGTAAGCGTTAATATTTTGTTAAAATTCGCGTTAAATTTTTGTTAAATCAGCTCATTTTT
TAACCAATAGGCCGAAATCGGCAAAATCCCTTATAAATCAAAAGAATAGACCGAGATAGGGT
[37 nt withheld, positions 133-169]
AAAGAACGTGGACTCCAACGTCAAAGG
[49 nt withheld, positions 197-245]
T
[91 nt withheld, positions 247-337]
G
[124 nt withheld, positions 339-462]
CCCATTCGCCATTCAGGCTGCGCAACTGTTGGGAAGGGCGATCGGTGCGGGCCTCTTCGCTATTACGCCA
GCTGGCGAAAGGGGGATGTGCTGCAAGGCGATTAAGTTGGGTAACGCCAGGGTTTTCCCAGTCACGACGT
TGTAAAACGACGGCCAGTGAGCGCGCGTAATACGACTCACTATAGGGCGAATTGGGTACAGGTCATTGCA
CAACACCAGAAATGCCCTCTGATCTGCAAAAGACGTGAATATCTGTTCAGACACCCATATCCACTCTGTT
CCACACAGGTCAGAGGTTTGTCCAGGAGTTCTTGACAGAGGTGTAAAAAGTACTCAAAAATTTTACTCAA
GTGAAAGTACAAGTACTTAGGGAAAATTTTACTCAATTAAAAGTAAAAGTATCTGGCTAGAATCTTACTT
GAGTAAAAGTAAAAAAGTACTCCATTAAAATTGTACTTGAGTATTAAGGAAGTAAAAGTAAAAGCAAGAA
AGAAAACTAGAGATTCTTGTTTAAGCTTTTAATCTCAAAAAACATTAAATGAAATGCATACAAGGTTTTA
TCCTGCTTTAGAACTGTTTGTATTTAATTATCAAACTATAAGACAGACAATCTAATGCCAGTACACGCTA
CTCAAAGTTGTAAAACCTCAGATTTAACTTCAGTAGAAGCTGATTCTCAAAATTGTTAGTGTCAAGCCTA
GCTCTTTTGGGGCTGAAAAGCAATCCTGCAGTGCTGAAAAGCCTCTCACAGGCAGCCGATGCGGGAAGAG
GTGTATTAGTCTTGATAGAGAGGCTGCAAATAGCAGGAAACGTGAGCAGAGACTCCCTGGTGTCTGAAAC
ACAGGCCAGATGGGCCGATATCAACTTTGTATAGAAAAGTTGCTTCAGGGGTGTCGCTTGGTTATTTCCA
AAAATCAAATTAATTTTATTAAACTATTAGAACGAGCATGTTTTGTCTATATGCTACAGAAGATAAAAAA
TAATAGGAGTTAACAGTTATAAAACAACACACTTTGTTTCTATTGATTGTTGACCACACTGGGGTCTCAT
TAAGTTAGATTAAAGACACACTAACTGGGTCAAAAGCAGCAGATTGATTTCATAGCACCAGGGTAAACTT
TCTAACACTTTTACGGCAATCATATACATTAAAATTAAATACAGACCACGACTGAACAAGGAGGATGATC
TCCAATATTAAACAAAGAGACTTGTGCCTATTTCTCTGAGGGTAAACATGACCTCTCAAGTTAGCAAGTT
GGTTTTAACACTACAAAAATAGTTAAGACTGCAATCCCAGAATAAAGTATTGGTTTTAACCAATCAATAT
AGTACAGTAAACATCCATTTGTTTTGTTGAAACGTTAAACAAATCTGACCAAAGCTATTAGCTTATATAA
AACAGGTTTGCCTTCTATGTAGCTGAAAACACCACAGGCCCGATTTTGCTACTGTGTAAAACATTTCAGC
AAGATTTTTTTATTGCATTTTTTTTTACTGAATCGTTCAAACATTTTATCATTTTAGTTTGTTCATTCAT
TGCAACTGGAAAAACAACACATCACACAACCGCACATATTTCAGCAATAAGTACAATAAAACACTCAAAT
AAAAAAAACATTTTAAATCTCTTTGTATTTTTGACCGCTGTTTCGCGTAATTTCACGGTAAAACTCTGGA
AATCTCCACTACATTCCTCTCAGCGGCTCCTCTCAATGACAGCTGAAGAAGTGACGCGGCTGCCTGCTGT
GTTTTGATTGGTCGAATTCACTGGAGGCTTCCAGAACAGTGTAGAGTCTGAACGGGTGCGCGCTCTGCTG
TATTTAAAGGGCGAAAGAGAGACCGCAGAGAAACTCAACCGAAGAGAAGCGACTTGACAAAGAAGAAAAG
AGCAGCCTGACAGGACTTTTTCCCCGACGAGGTGTTTATTCGCTCTATTTAAGAATCTACTGTAAGGTAA
GTCTCAATATATTGTACTCTATTGGCTAATCAGAATTATATAGAGATTATATGTACTTAATGTCAAAAAA
TCAACTTTGTATATGTAATCTTTTTACATGTGGACTGCCTATGTTCATCTTATTTTAGGTCTACTAGAAA
ATTATATTTCCCGTTTTCACAATAAGGATTTTTAAAAAAAGCAATGAACAGACGGGCATTTACTTTATGT
TGCTGACATTATTTTATATGAGCATAATAACCATAAATACTAGCAAATGTCCTAAATGAATTTGTGTTAA
TGTTGTCTACAAAAGAAAATTAGCGTTTTACTTGTACAACTAATAATAACTTGGTTATTAAGAGAATTTC
ACTTGTTGACTAGAAAAATCCTTTCATAATGAAACAATTGCACCATAAATTGTATAAATATAAAATTAAT
TCTAATTGTTTTTTTTTCCTGCCAAGTTTGTACAAAAAAGCAGGCTGGATGGTGAGCAAGGGCGAGGAGC
TGTTCACCGGGGTGGTGCCCATCCTGGTCGAGCTGGACGGCGACGTAAACGGCCACAAGTTCAGCGTGTC
CGGCGAGGGCGAGGGCGATGCCACCTACGGCAAGCTGACCCTGAAGTTCATCTGCACCACCGGCAAGCTG
CCCGTGCCCTGGCCCACCCTCGTGACCACCCTGACCTACGGCGTGCAGTGCTTCAGCCGCTACCCCGACC
ACATGAAGCAGCACGACTTCTTCAAGTCCGCCATGCCCGAAGGCTACGTCCAGGAGCGCACCATCTTCTT
CAAGGACGACGGCAACTACAAGACCCGCGCCGAGGTGAAGTTCGAGGGCGACACCCTGGTGAACCGCATC
GAGCTGAAGGGCATCGACTTCAAGGAGGACGGCAACATCCTGGGGCACAAGCTGGAGTACAACTACAACA
GCCACAACGTCTATATCATGGCCGACAAGCAGAAGAACGGCATCAAGGTGAACTTCAAGATCCGCCACAA
CATCGAGGACGGCAGCGTGCAGCTCGCCGACCACTACCAGCAGAACACCCCCATCGGCGACGGCCCCGTG
CTGCTGCCCGACAACCACTACCTGAGCACCCAGTCCGCCCTGAGCAAAGACCCCAACGAGAAGCGCGATC
ACATGGTCCTGCTGGAGTTCGTGACCGCCGCCGGGATCACTCTCGGCATGGACGAGCTGTACAAGTCCGG
AACCATGGCCAAGTATGGAGAACATGAAGCCAGTCCTGACAATGGGCAGAACGAATTCAGTGATATCATT
AAGTCCAGATCTGATGAACACAATGACGTACAGAAGAAAACCTTTACCAAATGGATAAATGCTCGATTTT
CAAAGAGTGGGAAACCACCCATCAATGATATGTTCACAGACCTCAAAGATGGAAGGAAGCTATTGGATCT
TCTAGAAGGCCTCACAGGAACATCACTGCCAAAGGAACGTGGTTCCACAAGGGTACATGCCTTAAATAAC
GTCAACAGAGTGCTGCAGGTTTTACATCAGAACAATGTGGAATTAGTGAATATAGGGGGAACCGACATTG
TGGATGGAAATCACAAACTGACTTTGGGGTTACTTTGGAGCATCATTTTGCACTGGCAGGTGAAAGATGT
CATGAAGGATGTCATGTCGGACCTGCAGCAGACGAACAGTGAGAAGATCCTGCTCAGCTGGGTGCGTCAG
ACCACCAGGCCCTACAGCCAAGTCAACGTCCTCAACTTCACCACCAGCTGGACAGATGGACTCGCCTTTA
ATGCTGTCCTCCACCGACATAAACCTGATCTCTTCAGCTGGGATAAAGTTGTCAAAATGTCACCAATTGA
GAGACTTGAACATGCCTTCAGCAAGGCTCAAACTTATTTGGGAATTGAAAAGCTGTTAGATCCTGAAGAT
GTTGCCGTTCGGCTTCCTGACAAGAAATCCATAATTATGTATTTAACATCTTTGTTTGAGGTGCTACCTC
AGCAAGTCACCATAGACTAAGACCCAGCTTTCTTGTACAAAGTTGATGTAGATCCAGACATGATAAGATA
CATTGATGAGTTTGGACAAACCACAACTAGAATGCAGTGAAAAAAATGCTTTATTTGTGAAATTTGTGAT
GCTATTGCTTTATTTGTAACCATTATAAGCTGCAATAAACAAGTTAACAACAACAATTGCATTCATTTTA
TGTTTCAGGTTCAGGGGGAGGTGTGGGAGGTTTTTTAATTCGCGGCCGCGGCGCCAATGCATTGGGCCCT
CGAGCATATGAGATCTGTCCCGATCTTTCTCTTCTGTGCTGTCAATTTAGAGTAGTTTTTGAGGTAATTT
GGGTGCATTCTCTGTAAAAACAACAAATAAATATTTATATTGTATGCAATAAATGTAACAATTACACATA
CACTCTCTGATTACAGCATTAAAGGGTTAGTTCACCCAAAAATGAAAAGATGTCATTAATGACTCACCCT
CATGTCGTTCCAAGCCCGTAACACCTCCGTTCATCTTCGGAACACAGTTTAAGATATTTTAGATTTAGTC
CGAGAGCTTTCTGTGCCTCCATTGAGAATGTATGTACGGTATACTGTCCATGTCCAGAAAGGTAATAAAA
ACATCAAAGTAGTCCATGTGACATCAGTGGGTTAGGTAGAATTATTTGAAGCATCGAAAATACATTTTGG
TCCAAAAATAACAAAACCTACGACTTTATTCAGCATTGTAGCGTCACTGCGAAGTCGTGAACGCGGATTG
ACAACAGACCCGGAAGAGAATACAATGCCGAATAAAGTCGTAGGTTTTGTTATTTTTGGACCAAAATGTA
TTCGATGCTTCAAAAAATTCTAACTAACCCACTGATGTCACATGGACTACTTTGATGTTTTTATTACCTT
TCTGGACATGGACAGTATACCGTACATACATTCTCAATGGAGGCACAGAAAGCTCTCGGACTAAATCTAA
AATATCTTAAACTGTGTTCTGAAGATGAACGGAGGTCTTACGGGCTTGGAACGACATGAGGGCGAGTCAT
TAATGACATTATTTTCATTTTTGGGTGAACTAACCCTTTAATAAAACTGACATTTGCAGCCAATTGCACA
CTTTATAATGTTAAATACTTGTTGATTTTAGAAATACAGTAGCATTTAGTGACAATCAAACATTAATTTT
ATTTCTGATTATATTGACAAAAACACAGGACTGTAAGGCTGACATGACAGGGTGAATTGATTTCATTACA
TTAGTTTTGATGGTAACACTTTTACAATAAGGTTCGTTAGTTAACTACATTAGTTAACATGAACTAATAA
TGAACTGCACGTATACATGTTAATTTCAACATTTACTAATACTTTATATCTTGTTAACATTAGTTAATGC
ACTGTGAACTAACATGAACAAACAATGAACATCTGTATTTCTATTAACTAACGTTAACAAAGATTAACAG
ATACAGTAACAAATGTATTGCTCATGGTTATTTAATGTTAGTTAATACATGAACTAATCAACCTCATTGT
AAAGTGTTACCGTTTTGACAATACAACATGTTTGGAAAAAAATTTCTCGCTTGGTTTTCTTGTGTTTTGC
ATGAATTCAAACACAATGAGAGCACGGAATGATAATGATTATTCAAAGCTGCAATAGGCGCCAAATTTCC
CGTGGACCTAACGTTACCAATTACAAATGCATTTTAGCATTTTATTACGTGAGCCTTATATTGTCAATCG
CATGCATTAGTGAAAATAGGCCTACTACACATATAAAAGGCGCGCCATCAACGTCAAAACATGCACACCC
AAAAAAAAAAAAAAAAAAAAAAAAAAAAANCTATCAGTAAAACAAAATACTTAATGTACTTACCTCAATA
TGCTTCCTTAGGTTTGATGGCGAACTTTTGAAGGCCGATATTTCTTTATTAAGCGGGAGACAGAGGACAC
ATTTCATCTTGAATGAATCTTTATTTACACCACTTAAAGAAAAGAATTCGCGAAGATACGGCCACGGGTG
CTCTTGATCCTGTGGCTGATTTTGGACTGTGCTGCTCGCAGCTGCTGATGAATCACATACTTCCTCCATT
TTCTTCCACTGATTGACTGTTATAATTTCCCTAATTTCCAGGTCAAGGTGCTGTGCATTGTGGTAATAGA
TGTGACATGACGTCACTTCCAAAGGACCAATGAACATGTCTGACCAATTTCATATAATGTGAAAACGATT
TTCATAGGCAGAATAAATAACATTTAAATTAAACTGGGCATCAGCGCAATTCAATTGGTTTGGTAATAGC
AAGGGAAAATAGAATGAAGTGATCTCCAAAAAATAAGTACTTTTTGACTGTAAATAAAATTGTAAGGAGT
AAAAAGTACTTTTTTTTCTAAAAAAATGTAATTAAGTAAAAGTAAAAGTATTGATTTTTAATTGTACTCA
AGTAAAGTAAAAATCCCCAAAAATAATACTTAAGTACAGTAATCAAGTAAAATTACTCAAGTACTTTACA
CCTCTGGTTCTTGACCCCCTACCTTCAGCAAGCCCAGCAGATCCACTAGTTCTAGAGCGGCCGCCACCGC
GGTGGAGCTCCAGCTTTTGTTCCCTTTAGTGAGGGTTAATTGCGCGCTTGGCGTAATCATGGTCATAGCT
GTTTCCTGTGTGAAATTGTTATCCGCTCACAATTCCACACAACATACGAGCCGGAAGCATAAAGTGTAAA
GCCTGGGGTGCCTAATGAGTGAGCTAACTCACATTAATTGCGTTGCGCTCACTGCCCGCTTTCCAGTCGG
GAAACCTGTCGTGCCAGCTGCATTAATGAATCGGCCAACGCGCGGGGAGAGGCGGTTTGCGTATTGGGCG
CTCTTCCGCTTCCTCGCTCACTGACTCGCTGCGCTCGGTCGTTCGGCTGCGGCGAGCGGTATCAGCTCAC
TCAAAGGCGGTAATACGGTTATCCACAGAATCAGGGGATAACGCAGGAAAGAACATGTGAGCAAAAGGCC
AGCAAAAGGCCAGGAACCGTAAAAAGGCCGCGTTGCTGGCGTTTTTCCATAGGCTCCGCCCCCCTGACGA
GCATCACAAAAATCGACGCTCAAGTCAGAGGTGGCGAAACCCGACAGGACTATAAAGATACCAGGCGTTT
CCCCCTGGAAGCTCCCTCGTGCGCTCTCCTGTTCCGACCCTGCCGCTTACCGGATACCTGTCCGCCTTTC
TCCCTTCGGGAAGCGTGGCGCTTTCTCATAGCTCACGCTGTAGGTATCTCAGTTCGGTGTAGGTCGTTCG
CTCCAAGCTGGGCTGTGTGCACGAACCCCCCGTTCAGCCCGACCGCTGCGCCTTATCCGGTAACTATCGT
CTTGAGTCCAACCCGGTAAGACACGACTTATCGCCACTGGCAGCAGCCACTGGTAACAGGATTAGCAGAG
CGAGGTATGTAGGCGGTGCTACAGAGTTCTTGAAGTGGTGGCCTAACTACGGCTACACTAGAAGAACAGT
ATTTGGTATCTGCGCTCTGCTGAAGCCAGTTACCTTCGGAAAAAGAGTTGGTAGCTCTTGATCCGGCAAA
CAAACCACCGCTGGTAGCGGTGGTTTTTTTGTTTGCAAGCAGCAGATTACGCGCAGAAAAAAAGGATCTC
AAGAAGATCCTTTGATCTTTTCTACGGGGTCTGACGCTCAGTGGAACGAAAACTCACGTTAAGGGATTTT
GGTCATGAGATTATCAAAAAGGATCTTCACCTAGATCCTTTTAAATTAAAAATGAAGTTTTAAATCAATC
TAAAGTATATATGAGTAAACTTGGTCTGACAGTTACCAATGCTTAATCAGTGAGGCACCTATCTCAGCGA
TCTGTCTATTTCGTTCATCCATAGTTGCCTGACTCCCCGTCGTGTAGATAACTACGATACGGGAGGGCTT
ACCATCTGGCCCCAGTGCTGCAATGATACCGCGAGACCCACGCTCACCGGCTCCAGATTTATCAGCAATA
AACCAGCCAGCCGGAAGGGCCGAGCGCAGAAGTGGTCCTGCAACTTTATCCGCCTCCATCCAGTCTATTA
ATTGTTGCCGGGAAGCTAGAGTAAGTAGTTCGCCAGTTAATAGTTTGCGCAACGTTGTTGCCATTGCTAC
AGGCATCGTGGTGTCACGCTCGTCGTTTGGTATGGCTTCATTCAGCTCCGGTTCCCAACGATCAAGGCGA
GTTACATGATCCCCCATGTTGTGCAAAAAAGCGGTTAGCTCCTTCGGTCCTCCGATCGTTGTCAGAAGTA
AGTTGGCCGCAGTGTTATCACTCATGGTTATGGCAGCACTGCATAATTCTCTTACTGTCATGCCATCCGT
AAGATGCTTTTCTGTGACTGGTGAGTACTCAACCAAGTCATTCTGAGAATAGTGTATGCGGCGACCGAGT
TGCTCTTGCCCGGCGTCAATACGGGATAATACCGCGCCACATAGCAGAACTTTAAAAGTGCTCATCATTG
GAAAACGTTCTTCGGGGCGAAAACTCTCAAGGATCTTACCGCTGTTGAGATCCAGTTCGATGTAACCCAC
TCGTGCACCCAACTGATCTTCAGCATCTTTTACTTTCACCAGCGTTTCTGGGTGAGCAAAAACAGGAAGG
CAAAATGCCGCAAAAAAGGGAATAAGGGCGACACGGAAATGTTGAATACTCATACTCTTCCTTTTTCAAT
ATTATTGAAGCATTTATCAGGGTTATTGTCTCATGAGCGGATACATATTTGAATGTATTTAGAAAAATAA
ACAAATAGGGGTTCCGCGCACATTTCCCCGAAAAGTG
